Addgene plasmid #236858: NanoBRET Assay Vector, HaloTag-KRAS(G12C)
Purpose: Express HaloTag(R)-KRAS(G12C) in Mammalian Cells under a CMV promoter
Depositing lab: Promega Corporation.
Backbone
  Vector backbone: pFN222K HaloTag(R) CMV-Blast BiBRET Vector
  Vector type: Mammalian Expression
  Selectable markers: Blasticidin
Growth in bacteria
  Bacterial resistance: Kanamycin, 50 μg/mL
  Growth temperature: 37°C
  Growth strain: DH5alpha
  Copy number: High Copy
Gene/Insert
  Gene/Insert name: KRAS
  Species: H. sapiens (human)
  Mutation: G12C
  Entrez Gene: KRAS (a.k.a. 'C-K-RAS, C-K-RAS, CFC2, K-RAS2A, K-RAS2B, K-RAS4A, K-RAS4B, K-Ras, K-Ras 2, KI-RAS, KRAS1, KRAS2, NS, NS3, OES, RALD, RASK2, c-Ki-ras, c-Ki-ras2)
  Promoter: CMV
  Tag / fusion protein: HaloTag (R) (N terminal on backbone)
  Cloning method: Other
Terms and licenses: Academic/Nonprofit Terms; Industry Terms
How to cite: NanoBRET Assay Vector, HaloTag-KRAS(G12C) was a gift from Promega Corporation (Addgene plasmid # 236858)
