[The description below was written by a language model from this plasmid's Addgene catalogue record and pLannotate feature annotations shown in this document.]
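Description:
NanoBRET Assay Vector, HaloTag-KRAS(G12C) is a 5.7 kb mammalian expression plasmid built on the pFN222K HaloTag CMV-Blast BiBRET backbone. It is propagated in E. coli from a high-copy ColE1/pUC-type origin. Bacterial selection is with kanamycin, conferred by an nptII (neo/kan) gene driven by the synthetic bacterial EM7 promoter. A single loxP site is annotated just upstream of that cassette, although the record does not state its purpose. For selection in mammalian cells, a separate cassette on the opposite strand places the blasticidin S deaminase gene (BSD) under the SV40 enhancer/early promoter, terminated by a synthetic poly(A) signal.

The payload is human KRAS carrying the oncogenic G12C substitution, fused at its N terminus to HaloTag, a modified bacterial dehalogenase that bonds covalently to chloroalkane ligands. A TEV protease recognition site lies between the tag and KRAS, so the two can in principle be separated by cleavage. Transcription is driven by the CMV immediate-early enhancer and promoter, followed by a chimeric β-globin/immunoglobulin intron, a standard element for improving expression. An SV40 polyadenylation signal lies downstream of the insert. A T7 promoter immediately upstream of the open reading frame would also permit in vitro transcription. A short multiple cloning site remnant follows the KRAS coding sequence.

As the name indicates, the construct is intended for NanoBRET assays. In these, a HaloTag fusion labelled with a fluorescent chloroalkane ligand typically serves as the energy acceptor for a NanoLuc-tagged partner, allowing protein interactions to be measured in live cells. The record does not name a specific partner protein.
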