Features (pLannotate 1.2.2; 19 found; start..end, strand, type, name):
      3..84      -  polyA_signal   SV40 poly(A) signal: SV40 polyadenylation signal
    107..190     -  CDS            large T antigen (fragment): large T antigen from SV40 (simian virus 40)
    255..620     +  enhancer       CMV enhancer: human cytomegalovirus immediate early enhancer
    622..821     +  promoter       CMV promoter: human cytomegalovirus (CMV) immediate early promoter
    960..1092    +  intron         chimeric intron: chimera between introns from human β-globin and immunoglobulin heavy chain genes
   1136..1154    +  promoter       T7 promoter: promoter for bacteriophage T7 RNA polymerase
   1170..2060    +  CDS            HaloTag®: modified bacterial dehalogenase that forms covalent bonds with chloroalkane derivatives
   2073..2093    +  CDS            TEV site: tobacco etch virus (TEV) protease recognition and cleavage site
   2109..2675    +  CDS            K-Ras: human small GTPase proto-oncoprotein
   2684..2739    +  misc_feature   MCS: pUC18/19 multiple cloning site
   2788..2909    -  polyA_signal   SV40 poly(A) signal: SV40 polyadenylation signal
   2932..3000    -  CDS            large T antigen (fragment): large T antigen from SV40 (simian virus 40)
   3024..3057    +  protein_bind   loxP: Cre-mediated recombination occurs in the 8-bp core sequence (GCATACAT). Cre recombinase
   3067..3114    +  promoter       EM7 promoter: synthetic bacterial promoter&nbsp
   3146..3937    +  CDS            neo: KKA2_KLEPN - Also known as kan, nptII. Experimental evidence at protein level: Swiss-Prot protein existence level 1. Resistance to kanamycin, neomycin, paromomycin, ribostamycin, butirosin and gentamicin B. From Klebsiella pneumoniae.
   4098..4686    -  rep_origin     ori: high-copy-number ColE1/pMB1/pBR322/pUC origin of replication
   4812..4860    -  polyA_signal   poly(A) signal: synthetic polyadenylation signal
   4884..5282    -  CDS            BSD: blasticidin S deaminase; Aspergillus terreus BSD; confers resistance to blasticidin
   5313..5670    -  promoter       SV40 promoter: SV40 enhancer and early promoter
>Addgene plasmid #236858 | NanoBRET Assay Vector, HaloTag-KRAS(G12C) | depositor full sequence | sequence record 470696 | NanoBRET Assay Vector, HaloTag-KRAS(G12C) sequence 5746 bps
CGGCAGTGAAAAAAATGCTTTATTTGTGAAATTTGTGATGCTATTGCTTTATTTGTAACCATTATAAGCT
GCAATAAACAAGTTAACAACAACAATTGCATTCATTTTATGTTTCAGGTTCAGGGGGAGGTGTGGGAGGT
TTTTTAAAGCAAGTAAAACCTCTACAAATGTGGTATGGCTGATTATGATCCGCGGCCGCAATACGTCGAC
GTTATCAGCTGACTTCGTACGAGAGCCTAGGATTATGGCGCGCCACTAGTTATTAATAGTAATCAATTAC
GGGGTCATTAGTTCATAGCCCATATATGGAGTTCCGCGTTACATAACTTACGGTAAATGGCCCGCCTGGC
TGACCGCCCAACGACCCCCGCCCATTGACGTCAATAATGACGTATGTTCCCATAGTAACGCCAATAGGGA
CTTTCCATTGACGTCAATGGGTGGAGTATTTACGGTAAACTGCCCACTTGGCAGTACATCAAGTGTATCA
TATGCCAAGTCCGCCCCCTATTGACGTCAATGACGGTAAATGGCCCGCCTGGCATTATGCCCAGTACATG
ACCTTACGGGACTTTCCTACTTGGCAGTACATCTACGTATTAGTCATCGCTATTACCATGGTGATGCGGT
TTTGGCAGTACACCAATGGGCGTGGATAGCGGTTTGACTCACGGGGATTTCCAAGTCTCCACCCCATTGA
CGTCAATGGGAGTTTGTTTTGGCACCAAAATCAACGGGACTTTCCAAAATGTCGTAATAACCCCGCCCCG
TTGACGCAAATGGGCGGTAGGCGTGTACGGTGGGAGGTCTATATAAGCAGAGCTGGTTTAGTGAACCGTC
AGATCACTAGAAGCTTTATTGCGGTAGTTTATCACAGTTAAATTGCTAACGCAGTCAGTGCTTCTGACAC
AACAGTCTCGAACTTAAGCTGCAGAAGTTGGTCGTGAGGCACTGGGCAGGTAAGTATCAAGGTTACAAGA
CAGGTTTAAGGAGACCAATAGAAACTGGGCTTGTCGAGACAGAGAAGACTCTTGCGTTTCTGATAGGCAC
CTATTGGTCTTACTGACATCCACTTTGCCTTTCTCTCCACAGGTGTCCACTCCCAGTTCAATTACAGCTC
TTAAGGCTAGAGTATTAATACGACTCACTATAGGGCTAGCAAAGCCACCATGGCAGAAATCGGTACTGGC
TTTCCATTCGACCCCCATTATGTGGAAGTCCTGGGCGAGCGCATGCACTACGTCGATGTTGGTCCGCGCG
ATGGCACCCCTGTGCTGTTCCTGCACGGTAACCCGACCTCCTCCTACGTGTGGCGCAACATCATCCCGCA
TGTTGCACCGACCCATCGCTGCATTGCTCCAGACCTGATCGGTATGGGCAAATCCGACAAACCAGACCTG
GGTTATTTCTTCGACGACCACGTCCGCTTCATGGATGCCTTCATCGAAGCCCTGGGTCTGGAAGAGGTCG
TCCTGGTCATTCACGACTGGGGCTCCGCTCTGGGTTTCCACTGGGCCAAGCGCAATCCAGAGCGCGTCAA
AGGTATTGCATTTATGGAGTTCATCCGCCCTATCCCGACCTGGGACGAATGGCCAGAATTTGCCCGCGAG
ACCTTCCAGGCCTTCCGCACCACCGACGTCGGCCGCAAGCTGATCATCGATCAGAACGTTTTTATCGAGG
GTACGCTGCCGATGGGTGTCGTCCGCCCGCTGACTGAAGTCGAGATGGACCATTACCGCGAGCCGTTCCT
GAATCCTGTTGACCGCGAGCCACTGTGGCGCTTCCCAAACGAGCTGCCAATCGCCGGTGAGCCAGCGAAC
ATCGTCGCGCTGGTCGAAGAATACATGGACTGGCTGCACCAGTCCCCTGTCCCGAAGCTGCTGTTCTGGG
GCACCCCAGGCGTTCTGATCCCACCGGCCGAAGCCGCTCGCCTGGCCAAAAGCCTGCCTAACTGCAAGGC
TGTGGACATCGGCCCGGGTCTGAATCTGCTGCAAGAAGACAACCCGGACCTGATCGGCAGCGAGATCGCG
CGCTGGCTGTCGACGCTCGAGATTTCCGGCGAGCCAACCACTGAGGATCTGTACTTTCAGAGCGATAACG
CGATCGCCATGACTGAATATAAACTTGTGGTAGTTGGAGCTTGCGGCGTAGGCAAGAGTGCCTTGACGAT
ACAGCTAATTCAGAATCATTTTGTGGACGAATATGATCCAACAATAGAGGATTCCTACAGGAAGCAAGTA
GTAATTGATGGAGAAACCTGTCTCTTGGATATTCTCGACACAGCAGGTCAAGAGGAGTACAGTGCAATGA
GGGACCAGTACATGAGGACTGGGGAGGGCTTTCTTTGTGTATTTGCCATAAATAATACTAAATCATTTGA
AGATATTCACCATTATAGAGAACAAATTAAAAGAGTTAAGGACTCTGAAGATGTACCTATGGTCCTAGTA
GGAAATAAATGTGATTTGCCTTCTAGAACAGTAGACACAAAACAGGCTCAGGACTTAGCAAGAAGTTATG
GAATTCCTTTTATTGAAACATCAGCAAAGACAAGACAGGGTGTTGATGATGCCTTCTATACATTAGTTCG
AGAAATTCGAAAACATAAAGAAAAGATGAGCAAAGATGGTAAAAAGAAGAAAAAGAAGTCAAAGACAAAG
TGTGTAATTATGTAAGTTTAAACGAATTCGGGCTCGGTACCCGGGGATCCTCTAGAGTCGACCTGCAGGC
ATGCAAGCTGATTTGGCTGCTGCCACCGCTGAGCAAGGCCGCTTCGAGCAGACATGATAAGATACATTGA
TGAGTTTGGACAAACCACAACTAGAATGCAGTGAAAAAAATGCTTTATTTGTGAAATTTGTGATGCTATT
GCTTTATTTGTAACCATTATAAGCTGCAATAAACAAGTTAACAACAACAATTGCATTCATTTTATGTTTC
AGGTTCAGGGGGAGATGTGGGAGGTTTTTTTAAGCAAGTAAAACCTCTACAAATGTGGTAAAATCTTAAT
TAAGAATTCTAATATAACTTCGTATAGCATACATTATACGAAGTTATGGATCCACTGTTGACAATTAATC
ATCGGCATAGTATATCGGCATAGTATAATACGACAAGGTGAGGAACTAAACCCAGGAGGCAGATCATGAT
TGAACAAGATGGATTGCACGCAGGTTCTCCGGCCGCTTGGGTGGAGAGGCTATTCGGCTATGACTGGGCA
CAACAGACAATCGGCTGCTCTGATGCCGCCGTGTTCCGGCTGTCAGCGCAGGGGCGCCCGGTTCTTTTTG
TCAAGACCGACCTGTCCGGTGCCCTGAATGAACTGCAGGACGAGGCAGCGCGGCTATCGTGGCTGGCCAC
GACGGGCGTTCCTTGCGCAGCTGTGCTCGACGTTGTCACTGAAGCGGGAAGGGACTGGCTGCTATTGGGC
GAAGTGCCGGGGCAGGATCTCCTGTCATCTCACCTTGCTCCTGCCGAGAAAGTATCCATCATGGCTGATG
CAATGCGGCGGCTGCATACGCTTGATCCGGCTACCTGCCCATTCGACCACCAAGCGAAACATCGCATCGA
GCGAGCACGTACTCGGATGGAAGCCGGTCTTGTCGATCAGGATGATCTGGACGAAGAGCATCAGGGGCTC
GCGCCAGCCGAACTGTTCGCCAGGCTCAAGGCGCGCATGCCCGACGGCGAGGATCTCGTCGTGACCCATG
GCGATGCCTGCTTGCCGAATATCATGGTGGAAAATGGCCGCTTTTCTGGATTCATCGACTGTGGCCGGCT
GGGTGTGGCGGACCGCTATCAGGACATAGCGTTGGCTACCCGTGATATTGCTGAAGAGCTTGGCGGCGAA
TGGGCTGACCGCTTCCTCGTGCTTTACGGTATCGCCGCTCCCGATTCGCAGCGCATCGCCTTCTATCGCC
TTCTTGACGAGTTCTTCTGATTCGAAATGACCGACCAAGCGACGCCCAACCGGTATCAGCTCACTCAAAG
GCGGTAATACGGTTATCCACAGAATCAGGGGATAACGCAGGAAAGAACATGTGAGCAAAAGGCCAGCAAA
AGGCCAGGAACCGTAAAAAGGCCGCGTTGCTGGCGTTTTTCCATAGGCTCCGCCCCCCTGACGAGCATCA
CAAAAATCGACGCTCAAGTCAGAGGTGGCGAAACCCGACAGGACTATAAAGATACCAGGCGTTTCCCCCT
GGAAGCTCCCTCGTGCGCTCTCCTGTTCCGACCCTGCCGCTTACCGGATACCTGTCCGCCTTTCTCCCTT
CGGGAAGCGTGGCGCTTTCTCATAGCTCACGCTGTAGGTATCTCAGTTCGGTGTAGGTCGTTCGCTCCAA
GCTGGGCTGTGTGCACGAACCCCCCGTTCAGCCCGACCGCTGCGCCTTATCCGGTAACTATCGTCTTGAG
TCCAACCCGGTAAGACACGACTTATCGCCACTGGCAGCAGCCACTGGTAACAGGATTAGCAGAGCGAGGT
ATGTAGGCGGTGCTACAGAGTTCTTGAAGTGGTGGCCTAACTACGGCTACACTAGAAGGACAGTATTTGG
TATCTGCGCTCTGCTGAAGCCAGTTACCTTCGGAAAAAGAGTTGGTAGCTCTTGATCCGGCAAACAAACC
ACCGCTGGTAGCGGTGGTTTTTTTGTTTGCAAGCAGCAGATTACGCGCAGAAAAAAAGGATTTCAAGAAG
ATCCTTTGATCTTTTCTACGGGGTCTGACGCTCAGTGGAACGAAAACTCACGTTAAGGGATTTTGGTCAT
GAGATTATCAAAAAGGATCTTCACCTAGATCCTTTTATAGTCCGGAATCGTCACACAAAAAACCAACACA
CAGATGTAATGAAAATAAAGATATTTTATTGCGGCCATCGTGATGGCTAGAGTTTAGCCCTCCCACACAT
AACCAGAGGGCAGCAATTCACGAATCCCAACTGCCGTCGGCTGTCCATCACTGTCCTTCACTATGGCTTT
GATCCCAGGATGCAGATCGAGAAGCACCTGTCGGCACCGTCCGCAGGGGCTCAAGATGCCCCTGTTCTCA
TTTCCGATCGCGACGATACAAGTCAGGTTGCCAGCTGCCGCAGCAGCAGCAGTGCCCAGCACCACGAGTT
CTGCACAAGGTCCCCCAGTAAAATGATATACATTGACACCAGTGAAGATGCGGCCGTCGCTAGAGAGAGC
TGCGCTGGCGACGCTGTAGTCTTCAGAGATGGGGATGCTGTTGATTGTAGCCGTTGCTCTTTCAATGAGG
GTGGATTCTTCTTGAGACAAAGGCTTGGCCATGGTGGCGCTAGTGTCAGAAGAATCGAGCTTTTTGCAAA
AGCCTAGGCCTCCAAAAAAGCCTCCTCACTACTTCTGGAATAGCTCAGAGGCCGAGGCGGCCTCGGCCTC
TGCATAAATAAAAAAAATTAGTCAGCCATGGGGCGGAGAATGGGCGGAACTGGGCGGAGTTAGGGGCGGG
ATGGGCGGAGTTAGGGGCGGGACTATGGTTGCTGACTAATTGAGATGCATGCTTTGCATACTTCTGCCTG
CTGGGGAGCCTGGGGACTTTCCACACCTGGTTGCTGACTAATTGAGATGCATGCTTTGCATACTTCTGCC
TGCTGGGGAGCCTGGGGACTTTCCACACCCTAACTGACACACATTCCACAGCTGGTTCTTTCCGCCTCAG
AAGGTACCTAACCAAGTTCCTCTTTCAGAGGTTATTTCAGGCCATGGTGCTGCGCAAGACGCGTTAATTA
AGACGT
