Features (pLannotate 1.2.2; 19 found; start..end, strand, type, name):
      3..84      -  polyA_signal   SV40 poly(A) signal: SV40 polyadenylation signal
    107..190     -  CDS            large T antigen (fragment): large T antigen from SV40 (simian virus 40)
    255..620     +  enhancer       CMV enhancer: human cytomegalovirus immediate early enhancer
    622..821     +  promoter       CMV promoter: human cytomegalovirus (CMV) immediate early promoter
    960..1092    +  intron         chimeric intron: chimera between introns from human β-globin and immunoglobulin heavy chain genes
   1136..1154    +  promoter       T7 promoter: promoter for bacteriophage T7 RNA polymerase
   1170..2060    +  CDS            HaloTag®: modified bacterial dehalogenase that forms covalent bonds with chloroalkane derivatives
   2073..2093    +  CDS            TEV site: tobacco etch virus (TEV) protease recognition and cleavage site
   2109..2675    +  CDS            K-Ras: human small GTPase proto-oncoprotein
   2684..2739    +  misc_feature   MCS: pUC18/19 multiple cloning site
   2788..2909    -  polyA_signal   SV40 poly(A) signal: SV40 polyadenylation signal
   2932..3000    -  CDS            large T antigen (fragment): large T antigen from SV40 (simian virus 40)
   3024..3057    +  protein_bind   loxP: Cre-mediated recombination occurs in the 8-bp core sequence (GCATACAT). Cre recombinase
   3067..3114    +  promoter       EM7 promoter: synthetic bacterial promoter&nbsp
   3146..3937    +  CDS            neo: KKA2_KLEPN - Also known as kan, nptII. Experimental evidence at protein level: Swiss-Prot protein existence level 1. Resistance to kanamycin, neomycin, paromomycin, ribostamycin, butirosin and gentamicin B. From Klebsiella pneumoniae.
   4098..4686    -  rep_origin     ori: high-copy-number ColE1/pMB1/pBR322/pUC origin of replication
   4812..4860    -  polyA_signal   poly(A) signal: synthetic polyadenylation signal
   4884..5282    -  CDS            BSD: blasticidin S deaminase; Aspergillus terreus BSD; confers resistance to blasticidin
   5313..5670    -  promoter       SV40 promoter: SV40 enhancer and early promoter
>Addgene plasmid #236858 | NanoBRET Assay Vector, HaloTag-KRAS(G12C) | addgene full sequence | sequence record 474943 | Addgene NGS Result
CGGCAGTGAAAAAAATGCTTTATTTGTGAAATTTGTGATGCTATTGCTTTATTTGTAACCATTATAAGCT
GCAATAAACAAGTTAACAACAACAATTGCATTCATTTTATGTTTCAGGTTCAGGGGGAGGTGTGGGAGGT
TTTTTAAAGCAAGTAAAACCTCTACAAATGTGGTATGGCTGATTATGATCCGCGGCCGCAATACGTCGAC
GTTATCAGCTGACTTCGTACGAGAGCCTAGGATTATGGCGCGCCACTAGTTATTAATAGTAATCAATTAC
GGGGTCATTAGTTCATAGCCCATATATGGAGTTCCGCGTTACATAACTTACGGTAAATGGCCCGCCTGGC
TGACCGCCCAACGACCCCCGCCCATTGACGTCAATAATGACGTATGTTCCCATAGTAACGCCAATAGGGA
CTTTCCATTGACGTCAATGGGTGGAGTATTTACGGTAAACTGCCCACTTGGCAGTACATCAAGTGTATCA
TATGCCAAGTCCGCCCCCTATTGACGTCAATGACGGTAAATGGCCCGCCTGGCATTATGCCCAGTACATG
ACCTTACGGGACTTTCCTACTTGGCAGTACATCTACGTATTAGTCATCGCTATTACCATGGTGATGCGGT
TTTGGCAGTACACCAATGGGCGTGGATAGCGGTTTGACTCACGGGGATTTCCAAGTCTCCACCCCATTGA
CGTCAATGGGAGTTTGTTTTGGCACCAAAATCAACGGGACTTTCCAAAATGTCGTAATAACCCCGCCCCG
TTGACGCAAATGGGCGGTAGGCGTGTACGGTGGGAGGTCTATATAAGCAGAGCTGGTTTAGTGAACCGTC
AGATCACTAGAAGCTTTATTGCGGTAGTTTATCACAGTTAAATTGCTAACGCAGTCAGTGCTTCTGACAC
AACAGTCTCGAACTTAAGCTGCAGAAGTTGGTCGTGAGGCACTGGGCAGGTAAGTATCAAGGTTACAAGA
CAGGTTTAAGGAGACCAATAGAAACTGGGCTTGTCGAGACAGAGAAGACTCTTGCGTTTCTGATAGGCAC
CTATTGGTCTTACTGACATCCACTTTGCCTTTCTCTCCACAGGTGTCCACTCCCAGTTCAATTACAGCTC
TTAAGGCTAGAGTATTAATACGACTCACTATAGGGCTAGCAAAGCCACCATGGCAGAAATCGGTACTGGC
TTTCCATTCGACCCCCATTATGTGGAAGTCCTGGGCGAGCGCATGCACTACGTCGATGTTGGTCCGCGCG
ATGGCACCCCTGTGCTGTTCCTGCACGGTAACCCGACCTCCTCCTACGTGTGGCGCAACATCATCCCGCA
TGTTGCACCGACCCATCGCTGCATTGCTCCAGACCTGATCGGTATGGGCAAATCCGACAAACCAGACCTG
GGTTATTTCTTCGACGACCACGTCCGCTTCATGGATGCCTTCATCGAAGCCCTGGGTCTGGAAGAGGTCG
TCCTGGTCATTCACGACTGGGGCTCCGCTCTGGGTTTCCACTGGGCCAAGCGCAATCCAGAGCGCGTCAA
AGGTATTGCATTTATGGAGTTCATCCGCCCTATCCCGACCTGGGACGAATGGCCAGAATTTGCCCGCGAG
ACCTTCCAGGCCTTCCGCACCACCGACGTCGGCCGCAAGCTGATCATCGATCAGAACGTTTTTATCGAGG
GTACGCTGCCGATGGGTGTCGTCCGCCCGCTGACTGAAGTCGAGATGGACCATTACCGCGAGCCGTTCCT
GAATCCTGTTGACCGCGAGCCACTGTGGCGCTTCCCAAACGAGCTGCCAATCGCCGGTGAGCCAGCGAAC
ATCGTCGCGCTGGTCGAAGAATACATGGACTGGCTGCACCAGTCCCCTGTCCCGAAGCTGCTGTTCTGGG
GCACCCCAGGCGTTCTGATCCCACCGGCCGAAGCCGCTCGCCTGGCCAAAAGCCTGCCTAACTGCAAGGC
TGTGGACATCGGCCCGGGTCTGAATCTGCTGCAAGAAGACAACCCGGACCTGATCGGCAGCGAGATCGCG
CGCTGGCTGTCGACGCTCGAGATTTCCGGCGAGCCAACCACTGAGGATCTGTACTTTCAGAGCGATAACG
CGATCGCCATGACTGAATATAAACTTGTGGTAGTTGGAGCTGGTGACGTAGGCAAGAGTGCCTTGACGAT
ACAGCTAATTCAGAATCATTTTGTGGACGAATATGATCCAACAATAGAGGATTCCTACAGGAAGCAAGTA
GTAATTGATGGAGAAACCTGTCTCTTGGATATTCTCGACACAGCAGGTCAAGAGGAGTACAGTGCAATGA
GGGACCAGTACATGAGGACTGGGGAGGGCTTTCTTTGTGTATTTGCCATAAATAATACTAAATCATTTGA
AGATATTCACCATTATAGAGAACAAATTAAAAGAGTTAAGGACTCTGAAGATGTACCTATGGTCCTAGTA
GGAAATAAATGTGATTTGCCTTCTAGAACAGTAGACACAAAACAGGCTCAGGACTTAGCAAGAAGTTATG
GAATTCCTTTTATTGAAACATCAGCAAAGACAAGACAGGGTGTTGATGATGCCTTCTATACATTAGTTCG
AGAAATTCGAAAACATAAAGAAAAGATGAGCAAAGATGGTAAAAAGAAGAAAAAGAAGTCAAAGACAAAG
TGTGTAATTATGTAAGTTTAAACGAATTCGGGCTCGGTACCCGGGGATCCTCTAGAGTCGACCTGCAGGC
ATGCAAGCTGATTTGGCTGCTGCCACCGCTGAGCAAGGCCGCTTCGAGCAGACATGATAAGATACATTGA
TGAGTTTGGACAAACCACAACTAGAATGCAGTGAAAAAAATGCTTTATTTGTGAAATTTGTGATGCTATT
GCTTTATTTGTAACCATTATAAGCTGCAATAAACAAGTTAACAACAACAATTGCATTCATTTTATGTTTC
AGGTTCAGGGGGAGATGTGGGAGGTTTTTTTAAGCAAGTAAAACCTCTACAAATGTGGTAAAATCTTAAT
TAAGAATTCTAATATAACTTCGTATAGCATACATTATACGAAGTTATGGATCCACTGTTGACAATTAATC
ATCGGCATAGTATATCGGCATAGTATAATACGACAAGGTGAGGAACTAAACCCAGGAGGCAGATCATGAT
TGAACAAGATGGATTGCACGCAGGTTCTCCGGCCGCTTGGGTGGAGAGGCTATTCGGCTATGACTGGGCA
CAACAGACAATCGGCTGCTCTGATGCCGCCGTGTTCCGGCTGTCAGCGCAGGGGCGCCCGGTTCTTTTTG
TCAAGACCGACCTGTCCGGTGCCCTGAATGAACTGCAGGACGAGGCAGCGCGGCTATCGTGGCTGGCCAC
GACGGGCGTTCCTTGCGCAGCTGTGCTCGACGTTGTCACTGAAGCGGGAAGGGACTGGCTGCTATTGGGC
GAAGTGCCGGGGCAGGATCTCCTGTCATCTCACCTTGCTCCTGCCGAGAAAGTATCCATCATGGCTGATG
CAATGCGGCGGCTGCATACGCTTGATCCGGCTACCTGCCCATTCGACCACCAAGCGAAACATCGCATCGA
GCGAGCACGTACTCGGATGGAAGCCGGTCTTGTCGATCAGGATGATCTGGACGAAGAGCATCAGGGGCTC
GCGCCAGCCGAACTGTTCGCCAGGCTCAAGGCGCGCATGCCCGACGGCGAGGATCTCGTCGTGACCCATG
GCGATGCCTGCTTGCCGAATATCATGGTGGAAAATGGCCGCTTTTCTGGATTCATCGACTGTGGCCGGCT
GGGTGTGGCGGACCGCTATCAGGACATAGCGTTGGCTACCCGTGATATTGCTGAAGAGCTTGGCGGCGAA
TGGGCTGACCGCTTCCTCGTGCTTTACGGTATCGCCGCTCCCGATTCGCAGCGCATCGCCTTCTATCGCC
TTCTTGACGAGTTCTTCTGATTCGAAATGACCGACCAAGCGACGCCCAACCGGTATCAGCTCACTCAAAG
GCGGTAATACGGTTATCCACAGAATCAGGGGATAACGCAGGAAAGAACATGTGAGCAAAAGGCCAGCAAA
AGGCCAGGAACCGTAAAAAGGCCGCGTTGCTGGCGTTTTTCCATAGGCTCCGCCCCCCTGACGAGCATCA
CAAAAATCGACGCTCAAGTCAGAGGTGGCGAAACCCGACAGGACTATAAAGATACCAGGCGTTTCCCCCT
GGAAGCTCCCTCGTGCGCTCTCCTGTTCCGACCCTGCCGCTTACCGGATACCTGTCCGCCTTTCTCCCTT
CGGGAAGCGTGGCGCTTTCTCATAGCTCACGCTGTAGGTATCTCAGTTCGGTGTAGGTCGTTCGCTCCAA
GCTGGGCTGTGTGCACGAACCCCCCGTTCAGCCCGACCGCTGCGCCTTATCCGGTAACTATCGTCTTGAG
TCCAACCCGGTAAGACACGACTTATCGCCACTGGCAGCAGCCACTGGTAACAGGATTAGCAGAGCGAGGT
ATGTAGGCGGTGCTACAGAGTTCTTGAAGTGGTGGCCTAACTACGGCTACACTAGAAGGACAGTATTTGG
TATCTGCGCTCTGCTGAAGCCAGTTACCTTCGGAAAAAGAGTTGGTAGCTCTTGATCCGGCAAACAAACC
ACCGCTGGTAGCGGTGGTTTTTTTGTTTGCAAGCAGCAGATTACGCGCAGAAAAAAAGGATTTCAAGAAG
ATCCTTTGATCTTTTCTACGGGGTCTGACGCTCAGTGGAACGAAAACTCACGTTAAGGGATTTTGGTCAT
GAGATTATCAAAAAGGATCTTCACCTAGATCCTTTTATAGTCCGGAATCGTCACACAAAAAACCAACACA
CAGATGTAATGAAAATAAAGATATTTTATTGCGGCCATCGTGATGGCTAGAGTTTAGCCCTCCCACACAT
AACCAGAGGGCAGCAATTCACGAATCCCAACTGCCGTCGGCTGTCCATCACTGTCCTTCACTATGGCTTT
GATCCCAGGATGCAGATCGAGAAGCACCTGTCGGCACCGTCCGCAGGGGCTCAAGATGCCCCTGTTCTCA
TTTCCGATCGCGACGATACAAGTCAGGTTGCCAGCTGCCGCAGCAGCAGCAGTGCCCAGCACCACGAGTT
CTGCACAAGGTCCCCCAGTAAAATGATATACATTGACACCAGTGAAGATGCGGCCGTCGCTAGAGAGAGC
TGCGCTGGCGACGCTGTAGTCTTCAGAGATGGGGATGCTGTTGATTGTAGCCGTTGCTCTTTCAATGAGG
GTGGATTCTTCTTGAGACAAAGGCTTGGCCATGGTGGCGCTAGTGTCAGAAGAATCGAGCTTTTTGCAAA
AGCCTAGGCCTCCAAAAAAGCCTCCTCACTACTTCTGGAATAGCTCAGAGGCCGAGGCGGCCTCGGCCTC
TGCATAAATAAAAAAAATTAGTCAGCCATGGGGCGGAGAATGGGCGGAACTGGGCGGAGTTAGGGGCGGG
ATGGGCGGAGTTAGGGGCGGGACTATGGTTGCTGACTAATTGAGATGCATGCTTTGCATACTTCTGCCTG
CTGGGGAGCCTGGGGACTTTCCACACCTGGTTGCTGACTAATTGAGATGCATGCTTTGCATACTTCTGCC
TGCTGGGGAGCCTGGGGACTTTCCACACCCTAACTGACACACATTCCACAGCTGGTTCTTTCCGCCTCAG
AAGGTACCTAACCAAGTTCCTCTTTCAGAGGTTATTTCAGGCCATGGTGCTGCGCAAGACGCGTTAATTA
AGACGT
